>Addgene plasmid #44073 | pZC09 (pFA6a-TEV-6xGly-PrtA-His3MX) | depositor full sequence | sequence record 61686 | pZC09 (pFA6a-TEV-6xGly-PrtA-His3MX) sequence 4522 bps
CATTGGAAAACGTTCTTCGGGGCGAAAACTCTCAAGGATCTTACCGCTGTTGAGATCCAGTTCGATGTAA
CCCACTCGTGCACCCAACTGATCTTCAGCATCTTTTACTTTCACCAGCGTTTCTGGGTGAGCAAAAACAG
GAAGGCAAAATGCCGCAAAAAAGGGAATAAGGGCGACACGGAAATGTTGAATACTCATACTCTTCCTTTT
TCAATATTATTGAAGCATTTATCAGGGTTATTGTCTCATGAGCGGATACATATTTGAATGTATTTAGAAA
AATAAACAAATAGGGGTTCCGCGCACATTTCCCCGAAAAGTGCCACCTGACGTCTAAGAAACCATTATTA
TCATGACATTAACCTATAAAAATAGGCGTATCACGAGGCCCTTTCGTCTCGCGCGTTTCGGTGATGACGG
TGAAAACCTCTGACACATGCAGCTCCCGGAGACGGTCACAGCTTGTCTGTAAGCGGATGCCGGGAGCAGA
CAAGCCCGTCAGGGCGCGTCAGCGGGTGTTGGCGGGTGTCGGGGCTGGCTTAACTATGCGGCATCAGAGC
AGATTGTACTGAGAGTGCACCATATGGACATATTGTCGTTAGAACGCGGCTACAATTAATACATAACCTT
ATGTATCATACACATACGATTTAGGTGACACTATAGAACGCGGCCGCCAGCTGAAGCTTCGTACGCTGCA
GGTCGACGGATCCCCGGGTTAATTAACGAGAATTTATACTTCCAAGGTTCTGGTGGAGGCGGTGGAGGCT
CTAGAAAAACCGCGGCTCTTGCGCAACACGATGAAGCCGTGGACAACAAATTCAACAAAGAACAACAAAA
CGCGTTCTATGAGATCTTACATTTACCTAACTTAAACGAAGAACAACGAAACGCCTTCATCCAAAGTTTA
AAAGATGACCCAAGCCAAAGCGCTAACCTTTTAGCAGAAGCTAAAAAGCTAAATGATGCTCAGGCGCCGA
AAGTAGACAACAAATTCAACAAAGAACAACAAAACGCGTTCTATGAGATCTTACATTTACCTAACTTAAA
CGAAGAACAACGAAACGCCTTCATCCAAAGTTTAAAAGATGACCCAAGCCAAAGCGCTAACCTTTTAGCA
GAAGCTAAAAAGCTAAATGGTGCTCAGGCGCCGAAAGTAGACGCGAATTCCGCGGGGAAGTCAACCTGAC
TCGAGGCGCGCCACTTCTAAATAAGCGAATTTCTTATGATTTATGATTTTTATTATTAAATAAGTTATAA
AAAAAATAAGTGTATACAAATTTTAAAGTGACTCTTAGGTTTTAAAACGAAAATTCTTATTCTTGAGTAA
CTCTTTCCTGTAGGTCAGGTTGCTTTCTCAGGTATAGTATGAGGTCGCTCTTATTGACCACACCTCTACC
GGCAGATCCGCTAGGGATAACAGGGTAATATAGATCTGTTTAGCTTGCCTCGTCCCCGCCGGGTCACCCG
GCCAGCGACATGGAGGCCCAGAATACCCTCCTTGACAGTCTTGACGTGCGCAGCTCAGGGGCATGATGTG
ACTGTCGCCCGTACATTTAGCCCATACATCCCCATGTATAATCATTTGCATCCATACATTTTGATGGCCG
CACGGCGCGAAGCAAAAATTACGGCTCCTCGCTGCAGACCTGCGAGCAGGGAAACGCTCCCCTCACAGAC
GCGTTGAATTGTCCCCACGCCGCGCCCCTGTAGAGAAATATAAAAGGTTAGGATTTGCCACTGAGGTTCT
TCTTTCATATACTTCCTTTTAAAATCTTGCTAGGATACAGTTCTCACATCACATCCGAACATAAACAACC
ATGGCAGAACCAGCCCAAAAAAAGCAAAAACAAACTGTTCAGGAGCGCAAGGCGTTTATCTCCCGTATCA
CTAATGAAACTAAAATTCAAATCGCTATTTCGCTGAATGGTGGTTATATTCAAATAAAAGATTCGATTCT
TCCTGCAAAGAAGGATGACGATGTAGCTTCCCAAGCTACTCAGTCACAGGTCATCGATATTCACACAGGT
GTTGGCTTTTTGGATCATATGATCCATGCGTTGGCAAAACACTCTGGTTGGTCTCTTATTGTTGAATGTA
TCGGTGACCTGCACATTGACGATCACCATACTACCGAAGATTGCGGTATCGCATTAGGGCAAGCGTTCAA
AGAAGCAATGGGTGCTGTCCGTGGTGTAAAAAGATTCGGTACTGGGTTCGCACCATTGGATGAGGCGCTA
TCACGTGCCGTAGTCGATTTATCTAATAGACCATTTGCTGTAATCGACCTTGGATTGAAGAGAGAGATGA
TTGGTGATTTATCCACTGAAATGATTCCACACTTTTTGGAAAGTTTCGCGGAGGCGGCCAGAATTACTTT
GCATGTTGATTGTCTGAGAGGTTTCAACGATCACCACAGAAGTGAGAGTGCGTTCAAGGCTTTGGCTGTT
GCCATAAGAGAAGCTATTTCTAGCAATGGCACCAATGACGTTCCCTCAACCAAAGGTGTTTTGATGTGAA
GTACTGACAATAAAAAGATTCTTGTTTTCAAGAACTTGTCATTTGTATAGTTTTTTTATATTGTAGTTGT
TCTATTTTAATCAAATGTTAGCGTGATTTATATTTTTTTTCGCCTCGACATCATCTGCCCAGATGCGAAG
TTAAGTGCGCAGAAAGTAATATCATGCGTCAATCGTATGTGAATGCTGGTCGCTATACTGCTGTCGATTC
GATACTAACGCCGCCATCCAGTTTAAACGAGCTCGAATTCATCGATGATATCAGATCCACTAGTGGCCTA
TGCGGCCGCGGATCTGCCGGTCTCCCTATAGTGAGTCGTATTAATTTCGATAAGCCAGGTTAACCTGCAT
TAATGAATCGGCCAACGCGCGGGGAGAGGCGGTTTGCGTATTGGGCGCTCTTCCGCTTCCTCGCTCACTG
ACTCGCTGCGCTCGGTCGTTCGGCTGCGGCGAGCGGTATCAGCTCACTCAAAGGCGGTAATACGGTTATC
CACAGAATCAGGGGATAACGCAGGAAAGAACATGTGAGCAAAAGGCCAGCAAAAGGCCAGGAACCGTAAA
AAGGCCGCGTTGCTGGCGTTTTTCCATAGGCTCCGCCCCCCTGACGAGCATCACAAAAATCGACGCTCAA
GTCAGAGGTGGCGAAACCCGACAGGACTATAAAGATACCAGGCGTTTCCCCCTGGAAGCTCCCTCGTGCG
CTCTCCTGTTCCGACCCTGCCGCTTACCGGATACCTGTCCGCCTTTCTCCCTTCGGGAAGCGTGGCGCTT
TCTCAATGCTCACGCTGTAGGTATCTCAGTTCGGTGTAGGTCGTTCGCTCCAAGCTGGGCTGTGTGCACG
AACCCCCCGTTCAGCCCGACCGCTGCGCCTTATCCGGTAACTATCGTCTTGAGTCCAACCCGGTAAGACA
CGACTTATCGCCACTGGCAGCAGCCACTGGTAACAGGATTAGCAGAGCGAGGTATGTAGGCGGTGCTACA
GAGTTCTTGAAGTGGTGGCCTAACTACGGCTACACTAGAAGGACAGTATTTGGTATCTGCGCTCTGCTGA
AGCCAGTTACCTTCGGAAAAAGAGTTGGTAGCTCTTGATCCGGCAAACAAACCACCGCTGGTAGCGGTGG
TTTTTTTGTTTGCAAGCAGCAGATTACGCGCAGAAAAAAAGGATCTCAAGAAGATCCTTTGATCTTTTCT
ACGGGGTCTGACGCTCAGTGGAACGAAAACTCACGTTAAGGGATTTTGGTCATGAGATTATCAAAAAGGA
TCTTCACCTAGATCCTTTTAAATTAAAAATGAAGTTTTAAATCAATCTAAAGTATATATGAGTAAACTTG
GTCTGACAGTTACCAATGCTTAATCAGTGAGGCACCTATCTCAGCGATCTGTCTATTTCGTTCATCCATA
GTTGCCTGACTCCCCGTCGTGTAGATAACTACGATACGGGAGGGCTTACCATCTGGCCCCAGTGCTGCAA
TGATACCGCGAGACCCACGCTCACCGGCTCCAGATTTATCAGCAATAAACCAGCCAGCCGGAAGGGCCGA
GCGCAGAAGTGGTCCTGCAACTTTATCCGCCTCCATCCAGTCTATTAATTGTTGCCGGGAAGCTAGAGTA
AGTAGTTCGCCAGTTAATAGTTTGCGCAACGTTGTTGCCATTGCTACAGGCATCGTGGTGTCACGCTCGT
CGTTTGGTATGGCTTCATTCAGCTCCGGTTCCCAACGATCAAGGCGAGTTACATGATCCCCCATGTTGTG
CAAAAAAGCGGTTAGCTCCTTCGGTCCTCCGATCGTTGTCAGAAGTAAGTTGGCCGCAGTGTTATCACTC
ATGGTTATGGCAGCACTGCATAATTCTCTTACTGTCATGCCATCCGTAAGATGCTTTTCTGTGACTGGTG
AGTACTCAACCAAGTCATTCTGAGAATAGTGTATGCGGCGACCGAGTTGCTCTTGCCCGGCGTCAATACG
GGATAATACCGCGCCACATAGCAGAACTTTAAAAGTGCTCAT
Features (pLannotate 1.2.2; 14 found; start..end, strand, type, name):
    199..303     -  promoter       AmpR promoter: bla
    398..433     +  CDS            rop (fragment): Rop protein, which maintains plasmids at low copy number; rop
    535..586     +  misc_feature   bom (fragment): basis of mobility region from pBR322
    649..667     +  promoter       SP6 promoter: promoter for bacteriophage SP6 RNA polymerase
    809..982     +  CDS            ProtA: IgG-binding unit of Staphylococcus aureus protein A
    986..1156    +  CDS            ProtA: IgG-binding unit of Staphylococcus aureus protein A
   1215..1402    +  terminator     ADH1 terminator: S. cerevisiae ADH1; transcription terminator for the S. cerevisiae alcohol dehydrogenase 1 (ADH1) gene
   1477..1820    +  promoter       TEF promoter: Ashbya gossypii TEF promoter
   1863..2516    +  CDS            HIS3: HIS7_YEAST - Experimental evidence at protein level: Swiss-Prot protein existence level 1. From Saccharomyces cerevisiae (strain ATCC 204508 / S288c) (Baker's yeast).
   2523..2720    +  terminator     TEF terminator: Ashbya gossypii TEF terminator
   2825..2843    -  promoter       T7 promoter: promoter for bacteriophage T7 RNA polymerase
   2865..2918    -  CDS            lacI (fragment): lac repressor; lacI; The lac repressor binds to the lac operator to inhibit transcription in E. coli. This inhibition can be relieved by adding lactose or isopropyl-β-D-thiogalactopyranoside (IPTG).
   3101..3689    -  rep_origin     ori: high-copy-number ColE1/pMB1/pBR322/pUC origin of replication
   3860..198     -  CDS            AmpR (across the origin): β-lactamase; bla; confers resistance to ampicillin, carbenicillin, and related antibiotics
