[The description below was written by a language model from this plasmid's Addgene catalogue record and pLannotate feature annotations shown in this document.]
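Description:
pZC09 (pFA6a-TEV-6xGly-PrtA-His3MX) is a PCR template plasmid of the pFA6a family, used for C-terminal tagging of genes at their native chromosomal loci in budding yeast. It is not designed to replicate in yeast. It is maintained in E. coli through a high-copy ColE1/pUC-type origin and an ampicillin resistance gene (β-lactamase with its own promoter), and no yeast origin or centromere is annotated. It was derived from pFA6a-6xGLY-3xFLAG-HIS3MX6 by replacing the 6xGly/3xFLAG segment with a module encoding a TEV protease cleavage site, a six-glycine linker and a Protein A tag. The deposited sequence is 4,522 nt, somewhat larger than the listed size of the parental backbone.

The tagging cassette lies between SP6 and T7 promoters that serve as sequencing primer sites. The feature table annotates two tandem IgG-binding units of Staphylococcus aureus protein A, followed by the S. cerevisiae ADH1 transcription terminator. The short TEV site and glycine linker are not annotated, but the record places them just upstream of the tag. Downstream is the His3MX marker, a HIS3-type coding sequence flanked by the Ashbya gossypii TEF promoter and terminator, which allows selection of integrants by histidine prototrophy.

In use, the cassette is amplified with primers carrying about 50 nt of homology to the target locus, and the linear product is integrated in frame at the 3' end of an open reading frame. The fusion protein can then be detected or captured through Protein A and released from the matrix by TEV cleavage. The plasmid belongs to a 36-member series combining TEV or PreScission sites with different tags and markers, so that complexes carrying two different tags can be purified in two successive steps.
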