Addgene plasmid #44073: pZC09 (pFA6a-TEV-6xGly-PrtA-His3MX)
Purpose: (Empty Backbone)
Depositing lab: Tim Formosa. Depositing organization: University of Utah.
Backbone
  Vector backbone: pFA6a-6xGLY-3xFLAG-HIS3MX6 (Addgene plasmid #20753)
  Backbone manufacturer: Mark Hochstrasser lab (Yale Univeristy, New Haven, CT) (PMID: 19243080)
  Backbone size (bp): 4142
  Modifications to backbone: 6xGly/3xFlag replaced with TEV/6xGly/PrtA
  Vector type: PCR-based yeast C-terminal tagging
  Selectable markers: HIS3
  Tag / fusion protein: TEV protease site (C terminal on backbone); 6xGly linker (C terminal on backbone); Protein A (C terminal on backbone); ADH1 transcription terminator (C terminal on backbone); His3MX casette (C terminal on backbone)
Growth in bacteria
  Bacterial resistance: Ampicillin, 100 μg/mL
  Growth temperature: 37°C
  Growth strain: DH5alpha
  Copy number: Unknown
Gene/Insert
  Cloning method: Ligation Independent Cloning
  Sequencing primers: 5′ Sp6; 3′ T7
Resource information
  A portion of this plasmid was derived from a plasmid made by: Backbone pFA6a-6xGLY-3xFLAG-HIS3MX6 from Mark Hochstrasser lab (Yale Univeristy, New Haven, CT) via Addgene (Plasmid no. 20753)
Terms and licenses: Academic/Nonprofit Terms; Industry Terms: Not Available to Industry
Depositor comments: The depositing lab has constructed and deposited here 36 plasmids that can be used to generate linear PCR products to fuse to the 3' end of an ORF in the yeast genome and add (TEV or PreScission protease site) - 6X Gly linker - (12X His, 2X Strep, 3X FLAG, Protein A, or V5) - ADH1 transcription terminator - (KanMX, HphMX, or His3MX). Six plasmids (Addgene plasmids 44062, 44068, 44074, 44080, 44086, and 44092) have no epitope/purification tag and so can be used to add an alternate tag by standard cloning into unique XhoI-KpnI-XbaI sites, if desired. The other 30 plasmids are all of the possible combinations of the protease site - tag - marker options listed above. After fusion, the modified protein can then be followed with the epitope or purified using the tag and released from the matrix with the protease site. The constructs were designed with one of two different protease sites to allow a complex with two different tags to be purified in two successive steps, using each protease to release the complex from each purification matrix. The schematic diagram (see attached above) represents the format of the constructs and shows the proper scheme for producing the desired PCR products (see also below). If only epitope tagging is needed, the upstream primer can be adjusted to skip the protease site (see example below). Construction: DS5421 (pFA6a-6xGLY-3XFLAG-HIS3MX6 (Addgene Plasmid #20753), DS5422 (pFA6a-6xGLY-3XFLAG-KanMX) (Addgene Plasmid #20754), or DS5423 (pFA6a-6xGLY-3XFLAG-HphMX) (Addgene Plasmid #20755) (corresponding to each selection marker) was digested with AscI and PacI to release 3XFlag and replace it with TEV or PreScision sites followed by 6xGly and an XhoI-KpnI-XbaI linker. Affinity tags were constructed by PCR or by annealing oligos to fit into the XhoI-XbaI gap. This includes 12xHis, 2xStrep II, 3xFLAG, PrtA (2 repeats as found in pBS1479), and V5. Each tag was inserted into each base vector, making 30 templates with all combinations of protease site, tag, and selectable marker. PCR amplification: These two primers (along with 50 nt of homology to the targets at the 5' ends) will amplify the desired product from any of the constructs (the reading frame for P1 is important – alternating codons bracketed). P1 5’-(homology)...[CGA]CGG[ATC]CCC[GGG]TTA[ATT]AAC-3’ P2 5’-(homology)...GATATCATCGATGAATTCGAGCTCGTTT-3’ If only epitope tagging is needed, the upstream primer can be adjusted to skip the protease site. As an example, for the V5-tag-containing constructs, usage of the following primer (5’-(homology)... GGTGGAGGCTCTAGAGGTAAGCCAATTCCA-3’) in place of P1 will omit the protease cleavage site and add only 3xGly and V5 (GGGSR-V5-Stop).
How to cite: pZC09 (pFA6a-TEV-6xGly-PrtA-His3MX) was a gift from Tim Formosa (Addgene plasmid # 44073 ; http://n2t.net/addgene:44073 ; RRID:Addgene_44073)
