>Addgene plasmid #44073 | pZC09 (pFA6a-TEV-6xGly-PrtA-His3MX) | addgene partial sequence | sequence record 62070 | Sp6 5'-ATTTAGGTGACACTATAG-3'
GTACGCTGCAGGTCGACGGATCCCCGGGTTAATTAACGAGAATTTATACTTCCAAGGTTCTGGTGGAGGC
GGTGGAGGCTCTAGAAAAACCGCGGCTCTTGCGCAACACGATGAAGCCGTGGACAACAAATTCAACAAAG
AACAACAAAACGCGTTCTATGAGATCTTACATTTACCTAACTTAAACGAAGAACAACGAAACGCCTTCAT
CCAAAGTTTAAAAGATGACCCAAGCCAAAGCGCTAACCTTTTAGCAGAAGCTAAAAAGCTAAATGATGCT
CAGGCGCCGAAAGTAGACAACAAATTCAACAAAGAACAACAAAACGCGTTCTATGAGATCTTACATTTAC
CTAACTTAAACGAAGAACAACGAAACGCCTTCATCCAAAGTTTAAAAGATGACCCAAGCCAAAGCGCTAA
CCTTTTAGCAGAAGCTAAAAAGCTAAATGGTGCTCAGGCGCCGAAAGTAGACGCGAATTCCGCGGGGAAG
TCAACCTGACTCGAGGCGCGCCACTTCTAAATAAGCGAATTTCTTATGATTTATGATTTTTATTATTAAA
TAAGTTATAAAAAAAATAAGTGTATACAAATTTTAAAGTGACTCTTAGGTTTTAAAACGAAAATTCTTAT
TCTTGAGTAACTCTTTCCTGTAGGTCAGGTTGCTTTCTCAGGTATAGTATGAGGTCGCTCTTATTGACCA
CACCTCTACCGGCAGATCCGCTAGGGATAACAGGGTAATATAGATCTGTTTAGCTTGCCTCGTCCCCGCC
GGGTCACCCGGCCAGCGACATGGAGGCCCAGAATACCCTCCTTGACAGTCTTGACGTGCGCAGCTCAGGG
GCATGATGTGACTGTCGCCCGTACATTTAGCCCATACATCCCCATGTATAATCATTTGCATCCATACATT
TTGATGGC
