>Addgene plasmid #44073 | pZC09 (pFA6a-TEV-6xGly-PrtA-His3MX) | addgene partial sequence | sequence record 62857 | T7 5'-TAATACGACTCACTATAGGG-3'
GCCGCATAGGCCACTAGTGGATCTGATATCATCGATGAATTCGAGCTCGTTTAAACTGGATGGCGGCGTT
AGTATCGAATCGACAGCAGTATAGCGACCAGCATTCACATACGATTGACGCATGATATTACTTTCTGCGC
ACTTAACTTCGCATCTGGGCAGATGATGTCGAGGCGAAAAAAAATATAAATCACGCTAACATTTGATTAA
AATAGAACAACTACAATATAAAAAAACTATACAAATGACAAGTTCTTGAAAACAAGAATCTTTTTATTGT
CAGTACTTCACATCAAAACACCTTTGGTTGAGGGAACGTCATTGGTGCCATTGCTAGAAATAGCTTCTCT
TATGGCAACAGCCAAAGCCTTGAACGCACTCTCACTTCTGTGGTGATCGTTGAAACCTCTCAGACAATCA
ACATGCAAAGTAATTCTGGCCGCCTCCGCGAAACTTTCCAAAAAGTGTGGAATCATTTCAGTGGATAAAT
CACCAATCATCTCTCTCTTCAATCCAAGGTCGATTACAGCAAATGGTCTACTAGATAAATCGACTACGGC
ACGTGATAGCGCCTCATCCAATGGTGCGAACCCAGTACCGAATCTTTTTACACCACGGACAGCACCCATT
GCTTCTTTGAACGCTTGCCCTAATGCGATACCGCAATCTTCGGTAGTATGGTGATCGTCAATGTGCAGGT
CACCAATACATTCAACAATAAGAGACCAACCAGAGTGTTTTGCCAACGCATGGATCATATGATCCAAAAA
GCCAACACCTGTGTGAATATCGATGACCTGTGACTGAGTAGCTTGGGAAGCTACATCGTCATCCTTCTTT
G
